>Addgene plasmid #171532 | pCK-Drosha-FLAG(delta6) | addgene full sequence | sequence record 340168 | Addgene NGS Result
CTTTTTACGGTTCCTGGCCTTTTGCTGGCCTTTTGCTCACATGCGCGTTGACATTGATTATTGACTAGTT
ATTAATAGTAATCAATTACGGGGTCATTAGTTCATAGCCCATATATGGAGTTCCGCGTTACATAACTTAC
GGTAAATGGCCCGCCTGGCTGACCGCCCAACGACCCCCGCCCATTGACGTCAATAATGACGTATGTTCCC
ATAGTAACGCCAATAGGGACTTTCCATTGACGTCAATGGGTGGAGTATTTACGGTAAACTGCCCACTTGG
CAGTACATCAAGTGTATCATATGCCAAGTCCGCCCCCTATTGACGTCAATGACGGTAAATGGCCCGCCTG
GCATTATGCCCAGTACATGACCTTACGGGACTTTCCTACTTGGCAGTACATCTACGTATTAGTCATCGCT
ATTACCATGGTGATGCGGTTTTGGCAGTACACCAATGGGCGTGGATAGCGGTTTGACTCACGGGGATTTC
CAAGTCTCCACCCCATTGACGTCAATGGGAGTTTGTTTTGGCACCAAAATCAACGGGACTTTCCAAAATG
TCGTAATAACCCCGCCCCGTTGACGCAAATGGGCGGTAGGCGTGTACGGTGGGAGGTCTATATAAGCAGA
GCTCGTTTAGTGAACCGTCAGATCGCCTGGAGACGCCATCCACGCTGTTTTGACCTCCATAGAAGACACC
GGGACCGATCCAGCCTCCGCGGCCGGGAACGGTGCATTGGAACGCGGATTCCCCGTGCCAAGAGTGACGT
AAGTACCGCCTATAGACTCTATAGGCACACCCCTTTGGCTCTTATGCATGCTATACTGTTTTTGGCTTGG
GGCCTATACACCCCCGCTTCCTTATGCTATAGGTGATGGTATAGCTTAGCCTATAGGTGTGGGTTATTGA
CCATTATTGACCACTCCCCTATTGGTGACGATACTTTCCATTACTAATCCATAACATGGCTCTTTGCCAC
AACTATCTCTATTGGCTATATGCCAATACTCTGTCCTTCAGAGACTGACACGGACTCTGTATTTTTACAG
GATGGGGTCCCATTTATTATTTACAAATTCACATATACAACAACGCCGTCCCCCGTGCCCGCAGTTTTTA
TTAAACATAGCGTGGGATCTCCACGCGAATCTCGGGTACGTGTTCCGGACATGGGCTCTTCTCCGGTAGC
GGCGGAGCTTCCACATCCGAGCCCTGGTCCCATGCCTCCAGCGGCTCATGGTCGCTCGGCAGCTCCTTGC
TCCTAACAGTGGAGGCCAGACTTAGGCACAGCACAATGCCCACCACCACCAGTGTGCCGCACAAGGCCGT
GGCGGTAGGGTATGTGTCTGAAAATGAGCTCGGAGATTGGGCTCGCACCGCTGACGCAGATGGAAGACTT
AAGGCAGCGGCAGAAGAAGATGCAGGCAGCTGAGTTGTTGTATTCTGATAAGAGTCAGAGGTAACTCCCG
TTGCGGTGCTGTTAACGGTGGAGGGCAGTGTAGTCTGAGCAGTACTCGTTGCTGCCGCGCGCGCCACCAG
ACATAATAGCTGACAGACTAACAGACTGTTCCTTTCCATGGGTCTTTTCTGCAGTCACCGTCCTTGACAC
GAAGCTTGGTACCGAGCTCGGATCCACTAGTCCAGTGTGGTGGAATTCTGCAGATATCCAGCACAGTGGC
GGCCGCGGGAATTCGATTCGAGGTACCATGATGCAGGGAAACACATGTCACAGAATGTCGTTCCACCCGG
GACGAGGGTGTCCCCGAGGACGAGGAGGACATGGAGCCAGACCCCCAGCACCATCCTTTAGGCCCCAAAA
TCTGAGGCTGCTTCACCCTCAGCAGCCTCCTGTGCAATATCAATATGAACCTCCAAGTGCCCCTTCCACC
ACTTTCTCAAACTCTCCAGCCCCCAATTTTCTCCCTCCACGACCAGACTTTGTACCCTTCCCCCCACCCA
TGCCTCCGTCAGCGCAAGGCCCTCTTCCCCCCTGCCCAATCAGGCCGCCTTTCCCCAACCACCAGATGAG
GCACCCCTTCCCAGTTCCTCCTTGTTTTCCTCCCATGCCACCACCAATGCCTTGTCCTAATAACCCCCCA
GTCCCTGGGGTACCTCCTGGACAAGGCACTTTCCCCTTCATGATGCCCCCTCCCTCCATGCCTCATCCCC
CGCCCCCTCCAGTCATGCCGCAGCAGGTTAATTATCAGTACCCTCCGGGCTATTCTCACCACAACTTCCC
ACCTCCCAGTTTTAATAGTTTCCAGAACAACCCTAGTTCTTTCCTGCCCAGTGCTAATAACAGCGGTAGT
CCTCATTTCAGACATCTCCCTCCATACCCACTCCCAAAGGCTCCCAGTGAGAGAAGGTCCCCAGAAAGGC
TGAAACACTATGATGACCACAGGCACCGAGATCACAGTCATGGGCGAGGTGAGAGGCATCGGTCCCTGGA
TCGGCGGGAGCGAGGCCGCAGTCCCGACAGGAGAAGACAAGACAGCCGGTACAGATCTGATTATGACCGA
GGGAGAACACCATCTCGCCACCGCAGCTACGAACGGAGCAGAGAGCGAGAACGGGAGAGACACAGGCATC
GAGACAACCGAAGATCACCATCTCTGGAAAGGTCCTACAAAAAAGAGTATAAGAGATCTGGAAGGAGTTA
CGGTTTATTGGTTGTTCCTGAACCTGCTGGATGCACACCAGAATTACCTGGGGAGATTATTAAAAATACA
GATTCTTGGGCCCCACCCCTGGAGATTGTGAATCATCGCTCCCCAAGTAGGGAGAAGAAGAGAGCTCGTT
GGGAGGAAGAAAAAGACCGTTGGAGTGACAACCAGAGTTCTGGCAAAGACAAGAACTATACCTCAATCAA
GGAAAAAGAGCCCGAGGAGACCATGCCTGACAAGAATGAGGAGGAAGAAGAAGAACTTCTTAAGCCTGTG
TGGATTCGATGCACTCATTCAGAAAACTACTACTCCAGTGACCCCATGGATCAGGTGGGAGATTCTACAG
TGGTTGGAACGAGTAGGCTTCGTGACTTATATGACAAATTTGAGGAGGAGTTGGGGAGCAGGCAAGAAAA
GGCCAAAGCTGCTCGGCCTCCGTGGGAACCTCCAAAGACGAAGCTCGATGAAGATTTAGAGAGTTCCAGT
GAATCCGAGTGTGAGTCTGATGAGGACAGCACCTGTTCTAGCAGCTCAGACTCTGAAGTTTTTGACGTTA
TTGCAGAAATCAAACGCAAAAAGGCCCACCCTGACCGACTTCATGATGAACTTTGGTACAACGATCCAGG
CCAGATGAATGATGGACCACTCTGCAAATGCAGCGCAAAGGCAAGACGCACAGGAATTAGGCACAGCATT
TATCCTGGAGAAGAGGCCATCAAGCCCTGTCGTCCTATGACCAACAATGCTGGCAGACTTTTCCACTACC
GGATCACAGTCTCCCCGCCTACGAACTTTTTAACTGACAGGCCAACTGTTATAGAATACGATGATCACGA
GTATATCTTTGAAGGATTTTCTATGTTTGCACATGCCCCCCTGACCAATATTCCACTGTGTAAAGTAATT
AGATTCAACATAGACTACACGATTCATTTCATTGAAGAGATGATGCCGGAGAATTTTTGTGTGAAAGGGC
TTGAACTCTTTTCACTGTTCCTATTCAGAGATATTTTGGAATTATATGACTGGAATCTTAAAGGTCCTTT
GTTTGAAGACAGCCCTCCCTGCTGCCCAAGATTTCATTTCATGCCACGTTTTGTAAGATTTCTTCCAGAT
GGAGGAAAGGAAGTGCTGTCCATGCACCAGATTCTCCTGTACTTGTTAAGGTGCAGCAAAGCCCTGGTGC
CTGAGGAGGAGATTGCCAATATGCTTCAGTGGGAGGAGCTGGAGTGGCAGAAATATGCAGAAGAATGCAA
AGGCATGATTGTTACCAACCCTGGGACGAAACCAAGCTCTGTCCGTATCGATCAACTGGATCGTGAACAG
TTCAACCCCGATGTGATTACTTTTCCGATTATCGTCCACTTTGGGATACGCCCTGCACAGTTGAGTTATG
CAGGAGACCCACAGTACCAAAAACTGTGGAAGAGTTATGTGAAACTTCGCCACCTCCTAGCAAATAGTCC
CAAAGTCAAACAAACTGACAAACAGAAGCTGGCACAGAGGGAGGAAGCCCTCCAAAAAATACGGCAGAAG
AATACAATGAGACGAGAAGTAACGGTGGAGCTAAGTAGCCAAGGATTCTGGAAAACTGGCATCCGTTCTG
ATGTCTGTCAGCATGCAATGATGCTACCTGTTCTGACCCATCATATCCGCTACCACCAATGCCTAATGCA
TTTGGACAAGTTGATAGGATATACTTTCCAAGATCGTTGTCTGTTGCAGCTGGCCATGACTCATCCAAGT
CATCATTTAAATTTTGGAATGAATCCTGATCATGCCAGGAATTCATTATCTAACTGTGGAATTCGGCAGC
CCAAATACGGAGACAGAAAAGTTCATCACATGCACATGCGGAAGAAAGGGATTAACACCTTGATAAATAT
CATGTCACGCCTTGGCCAAGATGACCCAACTCCCTCGAGGATTAACCACAATGAACGGTTGGAATTCCTG
GGTGATGCTGTTGTTGAATTTCTGACCAGCGTCCATTTGTACTATTTGTTTCCTAGTCTGGAAGAAGGAG
GATTAGCAACCTATCGGACTGCCATTGTTCAGAATCAGCACCTTGCCATGCTAGCAAAGAAACTTGAACT
GGATCGATTTATGCTGTATGCTCACGGGCCTGACCTTTGTAGAGAATCGGACCTTCGACATGCAATGGCC
AATTGTTTTGAAGCGTTAATAGGAGCTGTTTACTTGGAGGGAAGCCTGGAGGAAGCCAAGCAGTTATTTG
GACGCTTGCTCTTTAATGATCCGGACCTGCGCGAAGTCTGGCTCAATTATCCTCTCCACCCACTCCAACT
ACAAGAGCCAAATACTGATCGACAACTTATTGAAACTTCTCCGGTTCTACAAAAACTTACTGAGTTTGAA
GAAGCAATTGGAGTAATTTTTACTCATGTTCGACTTCTGGCAAGGGCATTCACATTGAGAACTGTGGGAT
TTAACCATCTGACCCTAGGCCACAATCAGAGAATGAAATTCCTAGGTGACTCCATAATGCAACTGGTAGC
CACAGAGTACTTATTCATTCATTTCCCAGATCATCATGAAGGACACTTAACTTTGTTGCGAAGCTCTTTG
GTGAATAATAGAACTCAGGCCAAGGTAGCGGAGGAGCTGGGCATGCAGGAGTACGCCATAACCAACGACA
AGACCAAGAGGCCTGTGGCGCTTCGCACCAAGACCTTGGCGGACCTTTTGGAATCATTTATTGCAGCGCT
GTACATTGATAAGGATTTGGAATATGTTCATACTTTCATGAATGTCTGCTTCTTTCCACGATTGAAAGAG
TTCATTTTGAATCAGGATTGGAATGACCCCAAATCCCAGCTTCAGCAGTGTTGCTTGACACTTAGGACAG
AAGGAAAAGAGCCAGACATTCCTCTGTACAAGACTCTGCAGACAGTGGGCCCATCCCATGCCCGAACCTA
CACTGTGGCTGTTTATTTCAAGGGAGAAAGAATAGGCTGTGGGAAAGGACCAAGTATTCAGCAAGCGGAA
ATGGGAGCAGCAATGGATGCGCTTGAAAAATATAATTTTCCCCAGATGGCCCATCAGAAGCGGTTCATCG
AACGGAAGTACAGACAAGAGTTAAAAGAAATGAGGTGGGAAAGAGAGCATCAAGAGAGAGAGCCAGATGA
GACTGAAGACATCAAGAAAGACTACAAAGACGATGACGATAAATAATCTAGAGACAATCACTAGTGAATT
CGCGGCCGCTCGAGTCTAGAGGGCCCGTTTAAACCCGCTGATCAGCCTCGACTGTGCCTTCTAGTTGCCA
GCCATCTGTTGTTTGCCCCTCCCCCGTGCCTTCCTTGACCCTGGAAGGTGCCACTCCCACTGTCCTTTCC
TAATAAAATGAGGAAATTGCATCGCATTGTCTGAGTAGGTGTCATTCTATTCTGGGGGGTGGGGTGGGGC
AGGACAGCAAGGGGGAGGATTGGGAAGACAATAGCAGGCATGCTGGGGAGTCGAAATTCAGAAGAACTCG
TCAAGAAGGCGATAGAAGGCGATGCGCTGCGAATCGGGAGCGGCGATACCGTAAAGCACGAGGAAGCGGT
CAGCCCATTCGCCGCCAAGCTCTTCAGCAATATCACGGGTAGCCAACGCTATGTCCTGATAGCGGTCCGC
CACACCCAGCCGGCCACAGTCGATGAATCCAGAAAAGCGGCCATTTTCCACCATGATATTCGGCAAGCAG
GCATCGCCATGGGTCACGACGAGATCCTCGCCGTCGGGCATGCTCGCCTTGAGCCTGGCGAACAGTTCGG
CTGGCGCGAGCCCCTGATGCTCTTCGTCCAGATCATCCTGATCGACAAGACCGGCTTCCATCCGAGTACG
TGCTCGCTCGATGCGATGTTTCGCTTGGTGGTCGAATGGGCAGGTAGCCGGATCAAGCGTATGCAGCCGC
CGCATTGCATCAGCCATGATGGATACTTTCTCGGCAGGAGCAAGGTGAGATGACAGGAGATCCTGCCCCG
GCACTTCGCCCAATAGCAGCCAGTCCCTTCCCGCTTCAGTGACAACGTCGAGCACAGCTGCGCAAGGAAC
GCCCGTCGTGGCCAGCCACGATAGCCGCGCTGCCTCGTCTTGCAGTTCATTCAGGGCACCGGACAGGTCG
GTCTTGACAAAAAGAACCGGGCGCCCCTGCGCTGACAGCCGGAACACGGCGGCATCAGAGCAGCCGATTG
TCTGTTGTGCCCAGTCATAGCCGAATAGCCTCTCCACCCAAGCGGCCGGAGAACCTGCGTGCAATCCATC
TTGTTCAATCATGCGAAACGATCCTCATCCTGTCTCTTGATCAGATCTTGATCCCCTGCGCCATCAGATC
CTTGGCGGCAAGAAAGCCATCCAGTTTACTTTGCAGGGCTTCCCAACCTTACCAGAGGGCGCCCCAGCTG
GCAATTCCGGTTCGCTTGCTGTCCATAAAACCGCCCAGTCTAGCTATCGCCATGTAAGCCCACTGCAAGC
TACCTGCTTTCTCTTTGCGCTTGCGTTTTCCCTTGTCCAGATAGCCCAGTAGCTGACATTCATCCGGGGT
CAGCACCGTTTCTGCGGACTGGCTTTCTACGTGAAAAGGATCTAGGTGAAGATCCTTTTTGATAATCTCA
TGACCAAAATCCCTTAACGTGAGTTTTCGTTCCACTGAGCGTCAGACCCCGTAGAAAAGATCAAAGGATC
TTCTTGAGATCCTTTTTTTCTGCGCGTAATCTGCTGCTTGCAAACAAAAAAACCACCGCTACCAGCGGTG
GTTTGTTTGCCGGATCAAGAGCTACCAACTCTTTTTCCGAAGGTAACTGGCTTCAGCAGAGCGCAGATAC
CAAATACTGTTCTTCTAGTGTAGCCGTAGTTAGGCCACCACTTCAAGAACTCTGTAGCACCGCCTACATA
CCTCGCTCTGCTAATCCTGTTACCAGTGGCTGCTGCCAGTGGCGATAAGTCGTGTCTTACCGGGTTGGAC
TCAAGACGATAGTTACCGGATAAGGCGCAGCGGTCGGGCTGAACGGGGGGTTCGTGCACACAGCCCAGCT
TGGAGCGAACGACCTACACCGAACTGAGATACCTACAGCGTGAGCTATGAGAAAGCGCCACGCTTCCCGA
AGGGAGAAAGGCGGACAGGTATCCGGTAAGCGGCAGGGTCGGAACAGGAGAGCGCACGAGGGAGCTTCCA
GGGGGAAACGCCTGGTATCTTTATAGTCCTGTCGGGTTTCGCCACCTCTGACTTGAGCGTCGATTTTTGT
GATGCTCGTCAGGGGGGCGGAGCCTATGGAAAAACGCCAGCAACGCGGC
Features (pLannotate 1.2.2; 9 found; start..end, strand, type, name):
     50..429     +  enhancer       CMV enhancer: human cytomegalovirus immediate early enhancer
    431..630     +  promoter       CMV promoter: human cytomegalovirus (CMV) immediate early promoter
    769..1594    +  intron         CMV intron A: human cytomegalovirus intron A (Chapman et al., 1991)
   1708..5829    +  CDS            DROSHA: RNC_HUMAN - Also known as RN3, RNASE3L, RNASEN. Experimental evidence at protein level: Swiss-Prot protein existence level 1. Ribonuclease III double-stranded (ds) RNA-specific endoribonuclease that is involved in the initial step of microRNA (miRNA) biogenesis. Component of the microprocessor complex that is required to process primary miRNA transcripts (pri-miRNAs) to release precursor miRNA (pre-miRNA) in the nucleus. Within the microprocessor complex, DROSHA cleaves the 3' and 5' strands of a stem-loop in pri- miRNAs (processing center 11 bp from the dsRNA-ssRNA junction) to release hairpi
   5830..5853    +  CDS            3xFLAG (fragment): three tandem FLAG® epitope tags
   5932..6139    +  polyA_signal   bGH poly(A) signal: bovine growth hormone polyadenylation signal
   6148..6942    -  CDS            NeoR/KanR: aminoglycoside phosphotransferase from Tn5; aph(3')-II (or nptII); confers resistance to neomycin, kanamycin, and G418 (Geneticin®)
   6974..7243    -  CDS            tnpA (fragment): TN5P_ECOLX - Also known as tnp. Experimental evidence at protein level: Swiss-Prot protein existence level 1. Mediates transposition of transposon Tn5 by a 'cut and paste' mechanism. First, the monomeric transposase binds the 19 bp inverted DNA repeats flanking the transposon. Then, dimerization of the DNA- bound transposase creates a synaptic DNA complex. After nicking of the first DNA strand, excision of the transposon proceeds through a series of intermediates. The transposase then mediates the insertion of the transposon at a new site by strand transfer. The activity of the wild- type tran
   7354..7942    +  rep_origin     ori: high-copy-number ColE1/pMB1/pBR322/pUC origin of replication
