[The description below was written by a language model from this plasmid's Addgene catalogue record and pLannotate feature annotations shown in this document.]
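Description:
pCK-Drosha-FLAG(delta6) is a mammalian expression plasmid of about 8 kb encoding a mutant form of human DROSHA, the RNase III enzyme of the Microprocessor complex that cleaves primary microRNA transcripts in the nucleus to release precursor hairpins. It derives from the parental pCK-Drosha-FLAG plasmid. It is propagated in E. coli from a high-copy ColE1/pUC-type origin under kanamycin selection. Resistance comes from the Tn5 aminoglycoside phosphotransferase gene (NeoR/KanR), which lies on the opposite strand from the expression cassette next to a residual fragment of the Tn5 transposase gene. No eukaryotic promoter is annotated for this marker, so the record does not establish whether it could serve for G418 selection in mammalian cells.

The expression cassette begins with the human cytomegalovirus immediate-early enhancer and promoter, followed by CMV intron A, an element generally included to boost transcript processing and expression. These drive the DROSHA open reading frame, which is fused at its C-terminus to a short FLAG epitope (annotated as a 24-nt fragment matching 3xFLAG, consistent with a single FLAG unit) for detection or immunoprecipitation. A bovine growth hormone polyadenylation signal ends the cassette. The defining mutation is a small deletion recorded as spanning residues 1271A to 1276G, hence "delta6". The associated publication concerns an insertion within the double-stranded RNA-binding domain of Drosha and its importance for function, which suggests the plasmid is used to compare this mutant with wild-type protein. The depositor notes four further substitutions (S30P, A135V, S201G, S321L), which are inherited from the original parental plasmid and reported not to affect function.
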