Addgene plasmid #171532: pCK-Drosha-FLAG(delta6)
Purpose: Encodes mutant human Drosha protein
Depositing lab: Yan Zeng. Depositing organization: Nanjing Agricultural University. Publication: The insertion in the double-stranded RNA binding domain of human Drosha is important for its function. Zhang X, Li P, Lin J, Huang H, Yin B, Zeng Y. Biochim Biophys Acta Gene Regul Mech. 2017 Dec;1860(12):1179-1188. doi: 10.1016/j.bbagrm.2017.10.004. Epub 2017 Nov 3. PubMed 29109067.
Backbone
  Vector backbone: pCK-Drosha-FLAG
  Vector type: Mammalian Expression
Growth in bacteria
  Bacterial resistance: Kanamycin, 50 μg/mL
  Growth temperature: 37°C
  Growth strain: DH5alpha
  Copy number: High Copy
Gene/Insert
  Gene/Insert name: DROSHA
  Species: H. sapiens (human)
  Mutation: small deletions of Drosha_1271A to 1276G_
  Entrez Gene: DROSHA (a.k.a. ETOHI2, HSA242976, RANSE3L, RN3, RNASE3L, RNASEN)
  Cloning method: Restriction Enzyme; 5′ cloning site Unknown (unknown if destroyed)
Terms and licenses: Academic/Nonprofit Terms; Industry Terms: Not Available to Industry
Depositor comments: Please note DROSHA contains 4 mutations-S30P, A135V, S201G and S321L. These do not affect function as they are found in the original pCK-Drosha-FLAG (Lee et al, 2003, Nature).
How to cite: pCK-Drosha-FLAG(delta6) was a gift from Yan Zeng (Addgene plasmid # 171532 ; http://n2t.net/addgene:171532 ; RRID:Addgene_171532)
